>Addgene plasmid #18413 | T4 Lysozyme P86C | addgene partial sequence | sequence record 24199 | 3primeUP
CTANGGAAAAGCCCGCTCATTAGGCGGGCTCAGATCTGCTCATGTTTGACAGCTTATCATCGATAAGCTT
CGGCAATAAATTCTTGATATGTTTTCATATGTTTCCTTTAAATATTTTAATTAGTAATTGTCTATTCAAG
TAATTGTGAATATACTATCACAATTCCAAGAGAAAGTAAACAGCTTTATAGATTTTTATACGCGTCCCAA
GTGCCAGTTCTAAACGTTGTAATGACTCGTTTTGCGCGATTAGGTGTTTGATTATACCATCTACTTTTAG
CTAAGTTAACTGCTGCTTCATCCCAGCGTTTTTGTTGAAGCATACGTAAAGAGTTAGTAAATCCTGCCAC
ACCGGTTTCTCCCATTTGGAAAACCATATTAATCAATGCACAGCGACGAACCGCATCAAGAGAATCATAA
ACACATTTTAATTTAGCATTTCTCAGAATTCCGCGAACAGCAGCATCAACATCCTGATTAAAGAGTTTTT
CAGCCTCATCTTTTGTAATTACACCATTGCAATTACGCCCAATAGCTTTATCTAATTCAGATTTAGCAGC
ATTAAGTGATGGACTTTTTGTAAGCAAATGACCGATGCCAATAGTGTAATAGCCTTCTGTGTCTTTATAG
ATTTTAAGTCTAAGACCTTCATCTATACGTAACATTTCAAATATATTCATAATACCTCCTAAGCATCGAT
GGATCCTGTTTCCTGTGTGAAATTGTTATCCGCTCACAATTCCACACATTATACGAGCCGATGATA
