[The description below was written by a language model from this plasmid's Addgene catalogue record.]
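Description:
T4 Lysozyme P86C is a bacterial expression plasmid built on the pHS1403 backbone (about 5 kb without insert) that carries the bacteriophage T4 lysozyme gene (gene e) with a single point mutation replacing proline 86 with cysteine. The plasmid is maintained at high copy number in E. coli and is selected through ampicillin resistance. The record does not name the origin of replication or the promoter that drives expression of the insert, and no feature table is available to fill in those details.

The insert is roughly 600 bp and was placed in the vector by restriction cloning between a BamHI site at the 5′ end and a HindIII site at the 3′ end, both of which remain intact, so the fragment can be excised or moved to another vector. According to the depositor's notes, the BamHI site lies 27 bp from the start codon and the HindIII site 115 bp from the stop codon, meaning the cloned fragment includes short flanking stretches on either side of the coding sequence. No epitope or purification tags, fusion partners or reporters are recorded. An alternative insert name, "186C", is also listed, without explanation.

The record does not state a specific purpose. T4 lysozyme is a widely used model protein for examining how single amino-acid substitutions affect protein folding, stability and structure, and a plasmid of this kind would generally serve to produce the P86C variant in bacteria for such studies. The introduced cysteine could also offer a site for thiol-directed chemistry, though this use is not mentioned in the record.
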