Addgene plasmid #18413: T4 Lysozyme P86C
Depositing lab: Brian Matthews. Depositing organization: University of Oregon.
Backbone
  Vector backbone: pHS1403
  Backbone size w/o insert (bp): 5000
  Vector type: Bacterial Expression
Growth in bacteria
  Bacterial resistance: Ampicillin, 100 μg/mL
  Growth temperature: 37°C
  Growth strain: DH5alpha
  Copy number: High Copy
Gene/Insert
  Gene/Insert name: T4 Lysozyme (alt name: 186C)
  Species: Bacteriophage T4
  Insert size (bp): 600
  Mutation: P86C
  GenBank ID: NP_049736
  Entrez Gene: e (a.k.a. T4p123)
  Cloning method: Restriction Enzyme; 5′ cloning site BamHI (not destroyed); 3′ cloning site HindIII (not destroyed)
  Sequencing primers: 5′ na; 3′ GGCGTATCACGAGGCCC
Terms and licenses: Academic/Nonprofit Terms; Industry Terms: Not Available to Industry
Depositor comments: The BamHI site is 27 bp from the ATG and the HindIII site is 115 bp from the stop.
How to cite: T4 Lysozyme P86C was a gift from Brian Matthews (Addgene plasmid # 18413 ; http://n2t.net/addgene:18413 ; RRID:Addgene_18413)
